Addgene plasmid #46238: pcDNA3-FLAG-HA-CAD
Purpose: For expression of HA and FLAG-tagged murine CAD in mammalian cells
Depositing lab: Brendan Manning. Depositing organization: Harvard School of Public Health. Publication: Stimulation of de novo pyrimidine synthesis by growth signaling through mTOR and S6K1. Ben-Sahra I, Howell JJ, Asara JM, Manning BD. Science. 2013 Mar 15;339(6125):1323-8. doi: 10.1126/science.1228792. Epub 2013 Feb 21. PubMed 23429703.
Backbone
  Vector backbone: pcDNA3
  Backbone manufacturer: Invitrogen
  Backbone size w/o insert (bp): 5500
  Total vector size (bp): 12345
  Vector type: Mammalian Expression
  Selectable markers: Neomycin (select with G418)
Growth in bacteria
  Bacterial resistance: Ampicillin, 100 μg/mL
  Growth temperature: 37°C
  Growth strain: DH5alpha
  Copy number: High Copy
Gene/Insert
  Gene/Insert name: carbamoyl-phosphate synthetase 2, aspartate transcarbamylase, and dihydroorotase (alt name: CAD)
  Species: M. musculus (mouse)
  Insert size (bp): 6943
  GenBank ID: NM_023525
  Entrez Gene: Cad (a.k.a. 2410008J01Rik, AU018859, Cpad)
  Promoter: CMV
  Tag / fusion protein: FLAG (N terminal on insert); HA (N terminal on backbone)
  Cloning method: Restriction Enzyme; 5′ cloning site EcoRV (unknown if destroyed); 3′ cloning site XhoI (unknown if destroyed)
  Sequencing primers: 5′ CMV-F; 3′ BGH-rev
Terms and licenses: Academic/Nonprofit Terms; Industry Terms: Not Available to Industry
How to cite: pcDNA3-FLAG-HA-CAD was a gift from Brendan Manning (Addgene plasmid # 46238 ; http://n2t.net/addgene:46238 ; RRID:Addgene_46238)
