[The description below was written by a language model from this plasmid's Addgene catalogue record and pLannotate feature annotations shown in this document.]
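Description:
pcDNA3-FLAG-HA-CAD is a mammalian expression plasmid of about 12.3 kb, built on the Invitrogen pcDNA3 backbone and carrying the mouse Cad cDNA. Cad encodes the large multifunctional enzyme of de novo pyrimidine synthesis, which combines glutamine amidotransferase/carbamoyl-phosphate synthetase 2, aspartate transcarbamylase and dihydroorotase activities in one polypeptide. The roughly 6.9 kb insert was placed between EcoRV and XhoI sites. It is transcribed from the human cytomegalovirus immediate-early enhancer and promoter and terminated by the bovine growth hormone polyadenylation signal. According to the catalogue entry, the protein carries N-terminal FLAG and HA epitopes for detection or immunoprecipitation. The feature table annotates a FLAG fragment just upstream of the Cad coding region but does not call an HA tag, which may lie in the short unannotated stretch between FLAG and Cad. T7 and SP6 phage promoters flank the cloning region, as is standard for pcDNA3.

In E. coli, the plasmid replicates from a high-copy ColE1/pUC-type origin and is selected with ampicillin through the β-lactamase gene. An f1 origin is also present, which allows single-stranded DNA production. For mammalian cells, an SV40 early promoter drives the neomycin phosphotransferase gene, followed by an SV40 poly(A) signal, so stable transfectants can be selected with G418. Several small annotated fragments (HIV-1 LTR, ble, lacI, lac promoter/operator, bom) look like backbone remnants or short annotation matches rather than functional elements. The construct is intended for expressing epitope-tagged murine CAD in mammalian cells, and its associated publication concerns the control of pyrimidine synthesis by mTOR and S6K1 growth signalling.
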