Features (pLannotate 1.2.2; 22 found; start..end, strand, type, name):
      1..380     +  enhancer       CMV enhancer: human cytomegalovirus immediate early enhancer
    381..584     +  promoter       CMV promoter: human cytomegalovirus (CMV) immediate early promoter
    580..613     +  LTR            5' LTR (truncated) (fragment): truncated 5' long terminal repeat (LTR) from HIV-1
    629..647     +  promoter       T7 promoter: promoter for bacteriophage T7 RNA polymerase
    700..720     +  CDS            FLAG (fragment): FLAG® epitope tag, followed by an enterokinase cleavage site
    793..7467    +  CDS            Cad: PYR1_MOUSE - Experimental evidence at protein level: Swiss-Prot protein existence level 1. This protein is a 'fusion' protein encoding four enzymatic activities of the pyrimidine pathway (GATase, CPSase, ATCase and DHOase). From Mus musculus (Mouse).
   7663..7681    -  promoter       SP6 promoter: promoter for bacteriophage SP6 RNA polymerase
   7707..7931    +  polyA_signal   bGH poly(A) signal: bovine growth hormone polyadenylation signal
   7935..7956    +  promoter       SV40 promoter (fragment): SV40 enhancer and early promoter
   7977..8405    +  rep_origin     f1 ori (sequence partly withheld): f1 bacteriophage origin of replication; arrow indicates direction of (+) strand synthesis
   8419..8748    +  promoter       SV40 promoter: SV40 enhancer and early promoter
   8815..9606    +  CDS            neo: KKA2_KLEPN - Also known as kan, nptII. Experimental evidence at protein level: Swiss-Prot protein existence level 1. Resistance to kanamycin, neomycin, paromomycin, ribostamycin, butirosin and gentamicin B. From Klebsiella pneumoniae.
   9630..9788    +  CDS            ble (fragment): BLE_KLEPN - Experimental evidence at protein level: Swiss-Prot protein existence level 1. Binding protein with a strong affinity to the bleomycin family of antibiotics. Binds to CL990; an antimitotic-antibiotic compound. From Klebsiella pneumoniae.
   9783..9904    +  polyA_signal   SV40 poly(A) signal: SV40 polyadenylation signal
   9975..9997    -  protein_bind   lac operator (fragment): The lac repressor binds to the lac operator to inhibit transcription in E. coli. This inhibition can be relieved by adding lactose or isopropyl-β-D-thiogalactopyranoside (IPTG). lac repressor encoded by lacI
  10001..10031   -  promoter       lac promoter: promoter for the E. coli lac operon
  10046..10067   -  protein_bind   CAP binding site: CAP binding activates transcription in the presence of cAMP. E. coli catabolite activator protein
  10080..10172   -  CDS            lacI (fragment): lac repressor; lacI; The lac repressor binds to the lac operator to inhibit transcription in E. coli. This inhibition can be relieved by adding lactose or isopropyl-β-D-thiogalactopyranoside (IPTG).
  10355..10943   -  rep_origin     ori: high-copy-number ColE1/pMB1/pBR322/pUC origin of replication
  11114..11974   -  CDS            AmpR: β-lactamase; bla; confers resistance to ampicillin, carbenicillin, and related antibiotics
  11975..12079   -  promoter       AmpR promoter: bla
  12138..12190   -  misc_feature   bom (fragment): basis of mobility region from pBR322
>Addgene plasmid #46238 | pcDNA3-FLAG-HA-CAD | addgene full sequence | sequence record 159489 | Addgene NGS result
GACATTGATTATTGACTAGTTATTAATAGTAATCAATTACGGGGTCATTAGTTCATAGCCCATATATGGA
GTTCCGCGTTACATAACTTACGGTAAATGGCCCGCCTGGCTGACCGCCCAACGACCCCCGCCCATTGACG
TCAATAATGACGTATGTTCCCATAGTAACGCCAATAGGGACTTTCCATTGACGTCAATGGGTGGAGTATT
TACGGTAAACTGCCCACTTGGCAGTACATCAAGTGTATCATATGCCAAGTACGCCCCCTATTGACGTCAA
TGACGGTAAATGGCCCGCCTGGCATTATGCCCAGTACATGACCTTATGGGACTTTCCTACTTGGCAGTAC
ATCTACGTATTAGTCATCGCTATTACCATGGTGATGCGGTTTTGGCAGTACATCAATGGGCGTGGATAGC
GGTTTGACTCACGGGGATTTCCAAGTCTCCACCCCATTGACGTCAATGGGAGTTTGTTTTGGCACCAAAA
TCAACGGGACTTTCCAAAATGTCGTAACAACTCCGCCCCATTGACGCAAATGGGCGGTAGGCGTGTACGG
TGGGAGGTCTATATAAGCAGAGCTCTCTGGCTAACTAGAGAACCCACTGCTTACTGGCTTATCGAAATTA
ATACGACTCACTATAGGGAGACCCAAGCTTGGTACCGAGCTCGGATCGATATCGCCGGCCGCCATGGACT
ACAAGGACGACGATGACAAGTACCCTTATGACGTGCCCGATTACGCTAGCGGCCGCTCGTCTGCGTGCTT
GCCCTGTCTCAGCTCCGACCCGATGGCGGCCCTGGTGTTGGAGGACGGGTCGGTGCTGCAGGGCCGGCCC
TTTGGGGCCGCTGTGTCGACTGCTGGGGAAGTGGTGTTTCAGACCGGCATGGTCGGCTACCCAGAGGCCC
TCACTGACCCTTCCTACAAAGCTCAGATCCTAGTGCTAACGTATCCTCTCATCGGCAACTACGGCATTCC
CTCAGATGAAGAGGACGAGTTCGGCCTGAGCAAGTGGTTTGAATCCTCGGAGATCCACGTGGCGGGACTT
GTAGTGGGAGAATGCTGTCCCACACCCAGCCACTGGAGTGCCAACTGCACCCTGCATGAGTGGCTGCAAC
AGCGTGGCATCCCCGGCCTGCAAGGAGTGGACACTCGGGAGCTGACTAAGAAGTTGCGGGAGCAAGGGTC
TCTTTTGGGGAAGCTGGTCCAGAAAGGGACAGAGCCGTCAGCCCTGCCATTCGTGGACCCCAATGCCAGG
CCCCTGGCACCAGAGGTCTCTATTAAGACTCCACGGGTATTCAATGCAGGGGGTGCCCCTCGGATCTGTG
CTCTGGATTGTGGCCTCAAGTATAATCAGATCCGATGTCTCTGCCAGCTTGGGGCTGAAGTTACCGTGGT
ACCCTGGGACCACGAGTTAGACAGTCAGAAATATGACGGTCTCTTCCTAAGTAATGGACCCGGTGACCCT
GCCTCTTACCCGGGTGTGGTGTCCACACTGAGCCGAGTCTTGTCTGAACCTAACCCCCGACCTGTGTTTG
GAATCTGCCTTGGACACCAGCTGTTGGCTTTAGCCATCGGGGCCAAAACTTACAAGATGAGATACGGAAA
CCGAGGCCACAACCAGCCCTGTTTACTGGTGGGCACTGGGCGCTGCTTTCTGACGTCCCAGAATCATGGG
TTTGCAGTGGACGCAGATTCGCTGCCAGCAGGCTGGGCTCCTCTGTTCACCAATGCCAATGACTGTTCCA
ATGAAGGCATAGTGCACGACAGCCTGCCCTTCTTCAGTGTCCAGTTTCACCCAGAGCACCGGGCCGGCCC
TTCAGATATGGAACTGCTCTTCGATGTATTTCTAGAAACTGTGAGAGAGGCTGCAGCTGGGAACATTGGG
GGCCAGACAGTAAGAGAACGCTTGGCTCAGCGCCTCTGTCCCCCTGAGCTCCCCATTCCTGGTTCTGGGC
TCCCGCCTCCACGAAAGGTTCTAATCCTAGGCTCAGGGGGCCTCTCCATTGGCCAAGCTGGAGAATTTGA
CTACTCGGGCTCTCAGGCAATTAAAGCCCTAAAGGAGGAAAACATCCAGACATTACTAATCAACCCCAAC
ATTGCCACAGTGCAGACTTCTCAGGGGCTGGCAGACAAGGTCTATTTCCTTCCCATAACACTTCACTACG
TAACCCAGGTAATTCGTAATGAACGCCCAGATGGTGTGTTACTGACTTTTGGGGGTCAAACAGCCCTGAA
CTGCGGTGTGGAGCTGACCAAAGCTGGGGTACTGGCTCGATATGGGGTCCGGGTCTTGGGTACACCCGTG
GAGACCATTGAACTGACTGAGGACCGACGAGCCTTCGCTGCCAGGATGGCTGAGATCGGAGAGCATGTCG
CCCCCAGTGAAGCGGCAAATTCTCTTGAACAGGCTCAGGCAGCTGCCGAGCGACTAGGCTACCCTGTGCT
GGTGCGAGCAGCCTTTGCCCTGGGTGGTCTCGGTTCTGGCTTTGCTTCCACCAAAGAGGAACTCTCAGCT
CTTGTGGCTCCAGCTTTTGCCCATACCAGTCAGGTGCTGATAGACAAGTCTCTGAAGGGCTGGAAGGAGA
TTGAATATGAGGTGGTGAGAGACGCCTATGGCAACTGCGTAACGGTATGCAACATGGAGAACTTAGACCC
ACTGGGCATTCATACTGGTGAATCCATAGTGGTGGCTCCGAGCCAGACACTGAATGACAGAGAGTACCAG
CTTCTGCGACGGACAGCTATCAAGGTCACTCAGCACCTGGGCATTGTCGGGGAGTGCAATGTACAGTATG
CTTTGAACCCCGAGTCTGAGCAGTATTACATCATTGAAGTGAATGCCAGGCTCTCCCGAAGCTCTGCCCT
GGCCAGTAAGGCCACAGGCTATCCACTAGCCTATGTGGCAGCCAAGCTAGCATTGGGCATTCCCCTGCCA
GAGCTCAGAAACTCTGTTACGGGAGGAACAGCAGCCTTTGAGCCCAGCCTGGACTACTGCGTGGTAAAGA
TTCCTCGCTGGGACCTCAGCAAGTTCCTACGTGTCAGTACGAAGATTGGGAGTTGCATGAAGAGTGTTGG
CGAGGTCATGGGCATCGGGCGGTCCTTTGAGGAGGCCTTCCAAAAGGCCCTGCGCATGGTCGATGAGAAC
TGCGTAGGCTTCGACCATACAGTAAAGCCAGTCAGCGACATGGAGCTGGAGACTCCGACGGATAAGCGGA
TCTTTGTGGTGGCTGCCGCTCTGTGGGCTGGCTACTCTGTGGAGCGCCTCTACGAGCTCACCCGCATTGA
TTGCTGGTTCCTGCACCGGATGAAGCGCATTGTGACCCACGCCCAGTTGCTGGAACAACACCGTGGACAA
GCTTTACCCCAAGACCTGCTGCACCAGGCCAAGTGCCTCGGCTTCTCAGACAAGCAGATTGCCCTGGCAG
TCCTGAGCACAGAGCTGGCTGTTCGGAAGCTGCGTCAGGAACTGGGGATCTGCCCAGCGGTGAAACAGAT
TGACACAGTTGCAGCTGAGTGGCCAGCCCAGACAAATTACCTGTACCTGACATACTGGGGCAACACCCAT
GACCTCGACTTTCGGGCACCTCACGTCCTGGTCCTTGGCTCTGGTGTCTACCGGATTGGCTCCAGTGTTG
AGTTTGATTGGTGTGCTGTGGGTTGCATCCAGCAGCTCCGGAAGATGGGTTATAAGACCATCATGGTGAA
CTACAACCCAGAGACAGTCAGCACCGACTATGATATGTGTGACCGACTCTACTTTGATGAGATCTCTTTT
GAGGTGGTGATGGACATCTATGAGTTAGAGAACCCCGAAGGTGTGATCCTGTCCATGGGTGGGCAGCTGC
CCAACAACATGGCCATGGCTTTGCATCGGCAGCAGTGCCGAGTGCTGGGCACCTCCCCCGAAGCCATCGA
CTCAGCCGAGAACCGATTCAAGTTCTCCCGGCTCCTAGATACCATCGGTATCAGCCAGCCTCAGTGGCGA
GAGCTCAGTGACCTTGAGTCTGCTCGCCAGTTCTGCCACACGGTCGGGTACCCCTGCGTAGTGCGCCCCT
CCTATGTGCTCAGCGGTGCTGCTATGAATGTGGCGTACACCGACGGGGACCTGGAGCGTTTCCTGAGCAG
TGCGGCCGCCGTCTCTAAGGAGCACCCCGTAGTCATCTCCAAGTTCATTCAGGAAGCAAAGGAGATCGAC
GTGGACGCGGTGGCCTGTGACGGCATCGTGTCGGCCATTGCCATCTCTGAGCACGTGGAGAATGCAGGTG
TGCATTCAGGTGATGCCACGCTGGTGACCCCCCCACAAGACATCACCCCGAAAACTCTGGAGCGGATCAA
AGCCATTGTGCATGCTGTGGGCCAGGAGCTACAGGTTACAGGACCCTTCAATCTGCAGCTCATTGCCAAG
GATGACCAGCTGAAGGTTATTGAATGCAACGTGCGTGTATCTCGCTCTTTCCCCTTCGTGTCCAAGACAC
TGGGTGTTGATCTAGTAGCCTTGGCCACAAGGATCATCATGGGGGAGAAAGTAGAGCCCGTGGGGCTCAT
GACTGGCTCTGGAGTCGTGGGAGTAAAGGTACCTCAGTTCTCCTTCTCACGCTTGGCCGGTGCCGACGTG
GTACTTGGTGTGGAGATGACCAGTACTGGAGAGGTGGCCGGCTTCGGAGAGAGCCGTTGTGAAGCCTACC
TCAAAGCCATGCTCAGCACTGGCTTTAAGATCCCAGAGAAGAACATCCTGCTGACTATTGGCAGCTACAA
GAACAAAAGTGAGCTGCTCCCAACTGTGCGGTTGCTGGAGAGCCTGGGCTACAGCCTCTATGCCAGCCTG
GGTACGGCAGACTTCTACACTGAGCACGGGGTCAAGGTAACAGCTGTGGACTGGCACTTTGAAGAGGCGG
TGGATGGTGAGTGCCCACCACAACGGAGCATCTTGGATCAGCTGGCTGAAAATCACTTTGAGCTAGTGAT
TAACCTGTCCATGCGTGGGGCTGGGGGTCGGCGTCTTTCCTCCTTCGTTACCAAGGGCTACCGTACCCGG
CGTCTGGCCGCTGATTTCTCTGTGCCTCTCATCATTGACATCAAGTGCACCAAACTCTTTGTGGAGGCCC
TAGGCCAGATCGGCCCAGCCCCTCCTTTGAAAGTGCACGTTGACTGCATGACCTCCCAGAAGCTAGTGCG
CCTGCCCGGATTGATTGATGTCCACGTGCACCTTCGGGAACCAGGTGGGACACACAAAGAGGACTTTGCC
TCAGGCACAGCTGCTGCCTTGGCTGGGGGTGTCACCATGGTTTGTGCTATGCCTAATACCCGACCCCCCA
TCATTGATGCTCCTGCTCTCGCCCTTGCCCAGAAGCTGGCAGAGGCTGGCGCCCGCTGTGACTTTACCTT
ATTCCTTGGAGCCTCATCTGAGAACGCGGGGACTCTGGGTGCTGTGGCCGGCTCTGCAGCAGGCCTGAAG
CTCTACCTCAACGAGACCTTCTCTGAGCTGCGGCTGGACAGTGTGGCCCAGTGGATGGAGCATTTTGAAA
CCTGGCCTGCCCACCTCCCCATTGTGGCCCATGCAGAGCGGCAGAGTGTCGCTGCGGTCCTCATGGTGGC
TCAGCTGACCCAGCGTCCAGTGCACATATGTCATGTGGCTCGGAAGGAAGAGATCCTGTTGATTAAAACT
GCAAAGGCGCAGGGGCTGCCAGTGACCTGTGAGGTCGCTCCTCACCACCTGTTCCTAAACCGGGAAGACT
TGGAGCGCCTGGGACCTGGGAAGGGAGAGGTCCGTCCTGAGCTTGGGTCCCGAGAGGATATGGAAGCCCT
GTGGGAGAATATGGCAGTCATCGACTGTTTTGCCTCAGACCACGCTCCCCATACCTTGGAAGAGAAGTGT
GGGCCCAAGCCTCCACCTGGCTTCCCGGGCCTAGAGACCATGTTGCCGCTGCTGCTGACAGCTGTGAGCG
AGGGCCGCCTCAGTCTGGATGACCTGCTGCAGCGATTGCACCACAACCCTCGGCGGATCTTCCACCTGCC
TCTCCAGGAGGACACCTATGTAGAGGTGGATCTGGAGCATGAGTGGACAGTCCCCAGCCACATGCCCTTC
TCTAAGGCCCGCTGGACCCCATTTGAAGGACAGAAGGTGAAGGGCACAGTGCGCCGTGTGGTCTTGCGAG
GGGAGGTCGCCTATATTGATGGACAGGTGCTGGTACCCCCGGGCTATGGACAAGATGTACGGAAGTGGCC
GCAGGGGGTTGTTCCCCAGCCCCCTCCTTCAACTCCCGCCACCACCGAAATCACCACGACACCTGAGCGA
CCACGCCGAGTCATCCCGGGCCTTCCTGATGGCCGCTTCCACCTGCCACCCCGCATCCACCGGGCCTCTG
ACCCAGGTCTGCCAGCTGAGGAACCTAAAGAGAAGCCACCCAGGAAGGTAGTGGAACCAGAGCTGATGGG
AACCCCTGATGGTCCCTGCTACCCTGCACCACCAGTACCTAGACAGGCATCACCCCAGAACCTAGGGTCT
TCTGGCCTGCTGCACCCCCAGATGTCGCCCCTACTGCACTCCCTAGTGGGCCAGCACATCCTGTCTGTCA
AGCAGTTCACTAAGGATCAGATGTCTCATCTGTTCAATGTGGCGCACACGCTACGGATGATGGTACAGAA
GGAGCGGAGCCTCGACATCCTGAAGGGGAAGGTCATGGCCTCCATGTTCTACGAGGTGAGCACCCGCACC
AGTAGCTCCTTCGCAGCAGCCATGGCCCGGCTCGGGGGCGCTGTTCTCAGCTTCTCAGAAGCTACATCCT
CCGTCCAAAAGGGCGAGTCCCTTGCTGACTCGGTGCAGACCATGAGTTGCTATGCTGATGTCATTGTGCT
CCGACACCCTCAGCCTGGAGCCGTGGAGCTGGCAGCCAAGCACTGTCGCAGGCCAGTGATCAATGCTGGG
GATGGAGTTGGGGAGCACCCCACACAGGCCCTGCTGGACATCTTCACCATTCGAGAAGAGCTGGGGACTG
TCAATGGCATGACGATCACTATGGTCGGTGACCTGAAGCATGGACGCACAGTGCACTCCCTGGCCTGCCT
GCTCACCCAGTACCGTGTGAGCCTACGCTACGTGGCACCTCCCAGCCTGCGCATGCCACCCAGTGTACGG
GACTTTGTGGCCTCCCGAGGCACCAAGCAGGAGGAGTTTGAGAGCATCGAGGAGGCGCTGCCCGACACAG
ACGTGCTCTACATGACTCGGATCCAGAAAGAACGATTTGGCTCTGTCCAGGAATATGAAGCTTGCTTTGG
TCAGTTCATCCTCACTCCTCACATCATGACCCGGGCCAAGAAGAAGATGGTGGTGATGCACCCAATGCCC
CGTGTCAATGAGATAAGTGTGGAGGTGGACTCGGACCCCCGGGCAGCCTACTTCCGCCAAGCTGAGAACG
GCATGTACATCCGCATGGCCCTGCTTGCCACCGTGCTTGGCCGTTTCTAGGTCCCAGCTTCCTTTCTTGT
CTCTTCAGGCCCAGCTGCTGGGCAAGGAATCCCGATGCCCCCCCCACGGGGGCAGCACACTTAGCAGACA
ATCCTGGAGCATACAGATAGCCCAAGCACATAGATGTACTAAACTGGGACCATGCTTTAGGCTCCAGACG
AGAGTCTCGAGCATGCATCTAGAGGGCCCTATTCTATAGTGTCACCTAAATGCTAGAGCTCGCTGATCAG
CCTCGACTGTGCCTTCTAGTTGCCAGCCATCTGTTGTTTGCCCCTCCCCCGTGCCTTCCTTGACCCTGGA
AGGTGCCACTCCCACTGTCCTTTCCTAATAAAATGAGGAAATTGCATCGCATTGTCTGAGTAGGTGTCAT
TCTATTCTGGGGGGTGGGGTGGGGCAGGACAGCAAGGGGGAGGATTGGGAAGACAATAGCAGGCATGCTG
GGGATGCGGTGGGCTCTATGGCTTCTGAGGCGGAAAGAACCAGCTGGGGCTCTAGGGGGTATCCCC
[124 nt withheld, positions 7977-8100]
C
[91 nt withheld, positions 8102-8192]
A
[49 nt withheld, positions 8194-8242]
CCTTTGACGTTGGAGTCCACGTTCTTT
[37 nt withheld, positions 8270-8306]
ACCCTATCTCGGTCTATTCTTTTGATTTATAAGGGATTTTGCCGATTTCGGCCTATTGGTTAAAAAATGA
GCTGATTTAACAAAAATTTAACGCGAATTAATTCTGTGGAATGTGTGTCAGTTAGGGTGTGGAAAGTCCC
CAGGCTCCCCAGCAGGCAGAAGTATGCAAAGCATGCATCTCAATTAGTCAGCAACCAGGTGTGGAAAGTC
CCCAGGCTCCCCAGCAGGCAGAAGTATGCAAAGCATGCATCTCAATTAGTCAGCAACCATAGTCCCGCCC
CTAACTCCGCCCATCCCGCCCCTAACTCCGCCCAGTTCCGCCCATTCTCCGCCCCATGGCTGACTAATTT
TTTTTATTTATGCAGAGGCCGAGGCCGCCTCTGCCTCTGAGCTATTCCAGAAGTAGTGAGGAGGCTTTTT
TGGAGGCCTAGGCTTTTGCAAAAAGCTCCCGGGAGCTTGTATATCCATTTTCGGATCTGATCAAGAGACA
GGATGAGGATCGTTTCGCATGATTGAACAAGATGGATTGCACGCAGGTTCTCCGGCCGCTTGGGTGGAGA
GGCTATTCGGCTATGACTGGGCACAACAGACAATCGGCTGCTCTGATGCCGCCGTGTTCCGGCTGTCAGC
GCAGGGGCGCCCGGTTCTTTTTGTCAAGACCGACCTGTCCGGTGCCCTGAATGAACTGCAGGACGAGGCA
GCGCGGCTATCGTGGCTGGCCACGACGGGCGTTCCTTGCGCAGCTGTGCTCGACGTTGTCACTGAAGCGG
GAAGGGACTGGCTGCTATTGGGCGAAGTGCCGGGGCAGGATCTCCTGTCATCTCACCTTGCTCCTGCCGA
GAAAGTATCCATCATGGCTGATGCAATGCGGCGGCTGCATACGCTTGATCCGGCTACCTGCCCATTCGAC
CACCAAGCGAAACATCGCATCGAGCGAGCACGTACTCGGATGGAAGCCGGTCTTGTCGATCAGGATGATC
TGGACGAAGAGCATCAGGGGCTCGCGCCAGCCGAACTGTTCGCCAGGCTCAAGGCGCGCATGCCCGACGG
CGAGGATCTCGTCGTGACCCATGGCGATGCCTGCTTGCCGAATATCATGGTGGAAAATGGCCGCTTTTCT
GGATTCATCGACTGTGGCCGGCTGGGTGTGGCGGACCGCTATCAGGACATAGCGTTGGCTACCCGTGATA
TTGCTGAAGAGCTTGGCGGCGAATGGGCTGACCGCTTCCTCGTGCTTTACGGTATCGCCGCTCCCGATTC
GCAGCGCATCGCCTTCTATCGCCTTCTTGACGAGTTCTTCTGAGCGGGACTCTGGGGTTCGAAATGACCG
ACCAAGCGACGCCCAACCTGCCATCACGAGATTTCGATTCCACCGCCGCCTTCTATGAAAGGTTGGGCTT
CGGAATCGTTTTCCGGGACGCCGGCTGGATGATCCTCCAGCGCGGGGATCTCATGCTGGAGTTCTTCGCC
CACCCCAACTTGTTTATTGCAGCTTATAATGGTTACAAATAAAGCAATAGCATCACAAATTTCACAAATA
AAGCATTTTTTTCACTGCATTCTAGTTGTGGTTTGTCCAAACTCATCAATGTATCTTATCATGTCTGTAT
ACCGTCGACCTCTAGCTAGAGCTTGGCGTAATCATGGTCATAGCTGTTTCCTGTGTGAAATTGTTATCCG
CTCACAATTCCACACAACATACGAGCCGGAAGCATAAAGTGTAAAGCCTGGGGTGCCTAATGAGTGAGCT
AACTCACATTAATTGCGTTGCGCTCACTGCCCGCTTTCCAGTCGGGAAACCTGTCGTGCCAGCTGCATTA
ATGAATCGGCCAACGCGCGGGGAGAGGCGGTTTGCGTATTGGGCGCTCTTCCGCTTCCTCGCTCACTGAC
TCGCTGCGCTCGGTCGTTCGGCTGCGGCGAGCGGTATCAGCTCACTCAAAGGCGGTAATACGGTTATCCA
CAGAATCAGGGGATAACGCAGGAAAGAACATGTGAGCAAAAGGCCAGCAAAAGGCCAGGAACCGTAAAAA
GGCCGCGTTGCTGGCGTTTTTCCATAGGCTCCGCCCCCCTGACGAGCATCACAAAAATCGACGCTCAAGT
CAGAGGTGGCGAAACCCGACAGGACTATAAAGATACCAGGCGTTTCCCCCTGGAAGCTCCCTCGTGCGCT
CTCCTGTTCCGACCCTGCCGCTTACCGGATACCTGTCCGCCTTTCTCCCTTCGGGAAGCGTGGCGCTTTC
TCATAGCTCACGCTGTAGGTATCTCAGTTCGGTGTAGGTCGTTCGCTCCAAGCTGGGCTGTGTGCACGAA
CCCCCCGTTCAGCCCGACCGCTGCGCCTTATCCGGTAACTATCGTCTTGAGTCCAACCCGGTAAGACACG
ACTTATCGCCACTGGCAGCAGCCACTGGTAACAGGATTAGCAGAGCGAGGTATGTAGGCGGTGCTACAGA
GTTCTTGAAGTGGTGGCCTAACTACGGCTACACTAGAAGAACAGTATTTGGTATCTGCGCTCTGCTGAAG
CCAGTTACCTTCGGAAAAAGAGTTGGTAGCTCTTGATCCGGCAAACAAACCACCGCTGGTAGCGGTGGTT
TTTTTGTTTGCAAGCAGCAGATTACGCGCAGAAAAAAAGGATCTCAAGAAGATCCTTTGATCTTTTCTAC
GGGGTCTGACGCTCAGTGGAACGAAAACTCACGTTAAGGGATTTTGGTCATGAGATTATCAAAAAGGATC
TTCACCTAGATCCTTTTAAATTAAAAATGAAGTTTTAAATCAATCTAAAGTATATATGAGTAAACTTGGT
CTGACAGTTACCAATGCTTAATCAGTGAGGCACCTATCTCAGCGATCTGTCTATTTCGTTCATCCATAGT
TGCCTGACTCCCCGTCGTGTAGATAACTACGATACGGGAGGGCTTACCATCTGGCCCCAGTGCTGCAATG
ATACCGCGAGACCCACGCTCACCGGCTCCAGATTTATCAGCAATAAACCAGCCAGCCGGAAGGGCCGAGC
GCAGAAGTGGTCCTGCAACTTTATCCGCCTCCATCCAGTCTATTAATTGTTGCCGGGAAGCTAGAGTAAG
TAGTTCGCCAGTTAATAGTTTGCGCAACGTTGTTGCCATTGCTACAGGCATCGTGGTGTCACGCTCGTCG
TTTGGTATGGCTTCATTCAGCTCCGGTTCCCAACGATCAAGGCGAGTTACATGATCCCCCATGTTGTGCA
AAAAAGCGGTTAGCTCCTTCGGTCCTCCGATCGTTGTCAGAAGTAAGTTGGCCGCAGTGTTATCACTCAT
GGTTATGGCAGCACTGCATAATTCTCTTACTGTCATGCCATCCGTAAGATGCTTTTCTGTGACTGGTGAG
TACTCAACCAAGTCATTCTGAGAATAGTGTATGCGGCGACCGAGTTGCTCTTGCCCGGCGTCAATACGGG
ATAATACCGCGCCACATAGCAGAACTTTAAAAGTGCTCATCATTGGAAAACGTTCTTCGGGGCGAAAACT
CTCAAGGATCTTACCGCTGTTGAGATCCAGTTCGATGTAACCCACTCGTGCACCCAACTGATCTTCAGCA
TCTTTTACTTTCACCAGCGTTTCTGGGTGAGCAAAAACAGGAAGGCAAAATGCCGCAAAAAAGGGAATAA
GGGCGACACGGAAATGTTGAATACTCATACTCTTCCTTTTTCAATATTATTGAAGCATTTATCAGGGTTA
TTGTCTCATGAGCGGATACATATTTGAATGTATTTAGAAAAATAAACAAATAGGGGTTCCGCGCACATTT
CCCCGAAAAGTGCCACCTGACGTCGACGGATCGGGAGATCTCCCGATCCCCTATGGTGCACTCTCAGTAC
AATCTGCTCTGATGCCGCATAGTTAAGCCAGTATCTGCTCCCTGCTTGTGTGTTGGAGGTCGCTGAGTAG
TGCGCGAGCAAAATTTAAGCTACAACAAGGCAAGGCTTGACCGACAATTGCATGAAGAATCTGCTTAGGG
TTAGGCGTTTTGCGCTGCTTCGCGATGTACGGGCCAGATATACGCGTT
