>Addgene plasmid #46238 | pcDNA3-FLAG-HA-CAD | depositor partial sequence | sequence record 65192 | insert and surrounding sequence
GGCTTATCGAAATTAATACGACTCACTATAGGGAGACCCAAGCTTGGTACCGAGCTCGGATCGATATCGC
CGGCCGCCATGGACTACAAGGACGACGATGACAAGTACCCTTATGACGTGCCCGATTACGCTAGCGGCCG
CTCGTCTGCGTGCTTGCCCTGTCTCAGCTCCGACCCGATGGCGGCCCTGGTGTTGGAGGACGGGTCGGTG
CTGCAGGGCCGGCCCTTTGGGGCCGCTGTGTCGACTGCTGGGGAAGTGGTGTTTCAGACCGGCATGGTCG
GCTACCCAGAGGCCCTCACTGACCCTTCCTACAAAGCTCAGATCCTAGTGCTAACGTATCCTCTCATCGG
CAACTACGGCATTCCCTCAGATGAAGAGGACGAGTTCGGCCTGAGCAAGTGGTTTGAATCCTCGGAGATC
CACGTGGCGGGACTTGTAGTGGGAGAATGCTGTCCCACACCCAGCCACTGGAGTGCCAACTGCACCCTGC
ATGAGTGGCTGCAACAGCGTGGCATCCCCGGCCTGCAAGGAGTGGACACTCGGGAGCTGACTAAGAAGTT
GCGGGAGCAAGGGTCTCTTTTGGGGAAGCTGGTCCAGAAAGGGACAGAGCCGTCAGCCCTGCCATTCGTG
GACCCCAATGCCAGGCCCCTGGCACCAGAGGTCTCTATTAAGACTCCACGGGTATTCAATGCAGGGGGTG
CCCCTCGGATCTGTGCTCTGGATTGTGGCCTCAAGTATAATCAGATCCGATGTCTCTGCCAGCTTGGGGC
TGAAGTTACCGTGGTACCCTGGGACCACGAGTTAGACAGTCAGAAATATGACGGTCTCTTCCTAAGTAAT
GGACCCGGTGACCCTGCCTCTTACCCGGGTGTGGTGTCCACACTGAGCCGAGTCTTGTCTGAACCTAACC
CCCGACCTGTGTTTGGAATCTGCCTTGGACACCAGCTGTTGGCTTTAGCCATCGGGGCCAAAACTTACAA
GATGAGATACGGAAACCGAGGCCACAACCAGCCCTGTTTACTGGTGGGCACTGGGCGCTGCTTTCTGACG
TCCCAGAATCATGGGTTTGCAGTGGACGCAGATTCGCTGCCAGCAGGCTGGGCTCCTCTGTTCACCAATG
CCAATGACTGTTCCAATGAAGGCATAGTGCACGACAGCCTGCCCTTCTTCAGTGTCCAGTTTCACCCAGA
GCACCGGGCCGGCCCTTCAGATATGGAACTGCTCTTCGATGTATTTCTAGAAACTGTGAGAGAGGCTGCA
GCTGGGAACATTGGGGGCCAGACAGTAAGAGAACGCTTGGCTCAGCGCCTCTGTCCCCCTGAGCTCCCCA
TTCCTGGTTCTGGGCTCCCGCCTCCACGAAAGGTTCTAATCCTAGGCTCAGGGGGCCTCTCCATTGGCCA
AGCTGGAGAATTTGACTACTCGGGCTCTCAGGCAATTAAAGCCCTAAAGGAGGAAAACATCCAGACATTA
CTAATCAACCCCAACATTGCCACAGTGCAGACTTCTCAGGGGCTGGCAGACAAGGTCTATTTCCTTCCCA
TAACACTTCACTACGTAACCCAGGTAATTCGTAATGAACGCCCAGATGGTGTGTTACTGACTTTTGGGGG
TCAAACAGCCCTGAACTGCGGTGTGGAGCTGACCAAAGCTGGGGTACTGGCTCGATATGGGGTCCGGGTC
TTGGGTACACCCGTGGAGACCATTGAACTGACTGAGGACCGACGAGCCTTCGCTGCCAGGATGGCTGAGA
TCGGAGAGCATGTCGCCCCCAGTGAAGCGGCAAATTCTCTTGAACAGGCTCAGGCAGCTGCCGAGCGACT
AGGCTACCCTGTGCTGGTGCGAGCAGCCTTTGCCCTGGGTGGTCTCGGTTCTGGCTTTGCTTCCACCAAA
GAGGAACTCTCAGCTCTTGTGGCTCCAGCTTTTGCCCATACCAGTCAGGTGCTGATAGACAAGTCTCTGA
AGGGCTGGAAGGAGATTGAATATGAGGTGGTGAGAGACGCCTATGGCAACTGCGTAACGGTATGCAACAT
GGAGAACTTAGACCCACTGGGCATTCATACTGGTGAATCCATAGTGGTGGCTCCGAGCCAGACACTGAAT
GACAGAGAGTACCAGCTTCTGCGACGGACAGCTATCAAGGTCACTCAGCACCTGGGCATTGTCGGGGAGT
GCAATGTACAGTATGCTTTGAACCCCGAGTCTGAGCAGTATTACATCATTGAAGTGAATGCCAGGCTCTC
CCGAAGCTCTGCCCTGGCCAGTAAGGCCACAGGCTATCCACTAGCCTATGTGGCAGCCAAGCTAGCATTG
GGCATTCCCCTGCCAGAGCTCAGAAACTCTGTTACGGGAGGAACAGCAGCCTTTGAGCCCAGCCTGGACT
ACTGCGTGGTAAAGATTCCTCGCTGGGACCTCAGCAAGTTCCTACGTGTCAGTACGAAGATTGGGAGTTG
CATGAAGAGTGTTGGCGAGGTCATGGGCATCGGGCGGTCCTTTGAGGAGGCCTTCCAAAAGGCCCTGCGC
ATGGTCGATGAGAACTGCGTAGGCTTCGACCATACAGTAAAGCCAGTCAGCGACATGGAGCTGGAGACTC
CGACGGATAAGCGGATCTTTGTGGTGGCTGCCGCTCTGTGGGCTGGCTACTCTGTGGAGCGCCTCTACGA
GCTCACCCGCATTGATTGCTGGTTCCTGCACCGGATGAAGCGCATTGTGACCCACGCCCAGTTGCTGGAA
CAACACCGTGGACAAGCTTTACCCCAAGACCTGCTGCACCAGGCCAAGTGCCTCGGCTTCTCAGACAAGC
AGATTGCCCTGGCAGTCCTGAGCACAGAGCTGGCTGTTCGGAAGCTGCGTCAGGAACTGGGGATCTGCCC
AGCGGTGAAACAGATTGACACAGTTGCAGCTGAGTGGCCAGCCCAGACAAATTACCTGTACCTGACATAC
TGGGGCAACACCCATGACCTCGACTTTCGGGCACCTCACGTCCTGGTCCTTGGCTCTGGTGTCTACCGGA
TTGGCTCCAGTGTTGAGTTTGATTGGTGTGCTGTGGGTTGCATCCAGCAGCTCCGGAAGATGGGTTATAA
GACCATCATGGTGAACTACAACCCAGAGACAGTCAGCACCGACTATGATATGTGTGACCGACTCTACTTT
GATGAGATCTCTTTTGAGGTGGTGATGGACATCTATGAGTTAGAGAACCCCGAAGGTGTGATCCTGTCCA
TGGGTGGGCAGCTGCCCAACAACATGGCCATGGCTTTGCATCGGCAGCAGTGCCGAGTGCTGGGCACCTC
CCCCGAAGCCATCGACTCAGCCGAGAACCGATTCAAGTTCTCCCGGCTCCTAGATACCATCGGTATCAGC
CAGCCTCAGTGGCGAGAGCTCAGTGACCTTGAGTCTGCTCGCCAGTTCTGCCACACGGTCGGGTACCCCT
GCGTAGTGCGCCCCTCCTATGTGCTCAGCGGTGCTGCTATGAATGTGGCGTACACCGACGGGGACCTGGA
GCGTTTCCTGAGCAGTGCGGCCGCCGTCTCTAAGGAGCACCCCGTAGTCATCTCCAAGTTCATTCAGGAA
GCAAAGGAGATCGACGTGGACGCGGTGGCCTGTGACGGCATCGTGTCGGCCATTGCCATCTCTGAGCACG
TGGAGAATGCAGGTGTGCATTCAGGTGATGCCACGCTGGTGACCCCCCCACAAGACATCACCCCGAAAAC
TCTGGAGCGGATCAAAGCCATTGTGCATGCTGTGGGCCAGGAGCTACAGGTTACAGGACCCTTCAATCTG
CAGCTCATTGCCAAGGATGACCAGCTGAAGGTTATTGAATGCAACGTGCGTGTATCTCGCTCTTTCCCCT
TCGTGTCCAAGACACTGGGTGTTGATCTAGTAGCCTTGGCCACAAGGATCATCATGGGGGAGAAAGTAGA
GCCCGTGGGGCTCATGACTGGCTCTGGAGTCGTGGGAGTAAAGGTACCTCAGTTCTCCTTCTCACGCTTG
GCCGGTGCCGACGTGGTACTTGGTGTGGAGATGACCAGTACTGGAGAGGTGGCCGGCTTCGGAGAGAGCC
GTTGTGAAGCCTACCTCAAAGCCATGCTCAGCACTGGCTTTAAGATCCCAGAGAAGAACATCCTGCTGAC
TATTGGCAGCTACAAGAACAAAAGTGAGCTGCTCCCAACTGTGCGGTTGCTGGAGAGCCTGGGCTACAGC
CTCTATGCCAGCCTGGGTACGGCAGACTTCTACACTGAGCACGGGGTCAAGGTAACAGCTGTGGACTGGC
ACTTTGAAGAGGCGGTGGATGGTGAGTGCCCACCACAACGGAGCATCTTGGATCAGCTGGCTGAAAATCA
CTTTGAGCTAGTGATTAACCTGTCCATGCGTGGGGCTGGGGGTCGGCGTCTTTCCTCCTTCGTTACCAAG
GGCTACCGTACCCGGCGTCTGGCCGCTGATTTCTCTGTGCCTCTCATCATTGACATCAAGTGCACCAAAC
TCTTTGTGGAGGCCCTAGGCCAGATCGGCCCAGCCCCTCCTTTGAAAGTGCACGTTGACTGCATGACCTC
CCAGAAGCTAGTGCGCCTGCCCGGATTGATTGATGTCCACGTGCACCTTCGGGAACCAGGTGGGACACAC
AAAGAGGACTTTGCCTCAGGCACAGCTGCTGCCTTGGCTGGGGGTGTCACCATGGTTTGTGCTATGCCTA
ATACCCGACCCCCCATCATTGATGCTCCTGCTCTCGCCCTTGCCCAGAAGCTGGCAGAGGCTGGCGCCCG
CTGTGACTTTACCTTATTCCTTGGAGCCTCATCTGAGAACGCGGGGACTCTGGGTGCTGTGGCCGGCTCT
GCAGCAGGCCTGAAGCTCTACCTCAACGAGACCTTCTCTGAGCTGCGGCTGGACAGTGTGGCCCAGTGGA
TGGAGCATTTTGAAACCTGGCCTGCCCACCTCCCCATTGTGGCCCATGCAGAGCGGCAGAGTGTCGCTGC
GGTCCTCATGGTGGCTCAGCTGACCCAGCGTCCAGTGCACATATGTCATGTGGCTCGGAAGGAAGAGATC
CTGTTGATTAAAACTGCAAAGGCGCAGGGGCTGCCAGTGACCTGTGAGGTCGCTCCTCACCACCTGTTCC
TAAACCGGGAAGACTTGGAGCGCCTGGGACCTGGGAAGGGAGAGGTCCGTCCTGAGCTTGGGTCCCGAGA
GGATATGGAAGCCCTGTGGGAGAATATGGCAGTCATCGACTGTTTTGCCTCAGACCACGCTCCCCATACC
TTGGAAGAGAAGTGTGGGCCCAAGCCTCCACCTGGCTTCCCGGGCCTAGAGACCATGTTGCCGCTGCTGC
TGACAGCTGTGAGCGAGGGCCGCCTCAGTCTGGATGACCTGCTGCAGCGATTGCACCACAACCCTCGGCG
GATCTTCCACCTGCCTCTCCAGGAGGACACCTATGTAGAGGTGGATCTGGAGCATGAGTGGACAGTCCCC
AGCCACATGCCCTTCTCTAAGGCCCGCTGGACCCCATTTGAAGGACAGAAGGTGAAGGGCACAGTGCGCC
GTGTGGTCTTGCGAGGGGAGGTCGCCTATATTGATGGACAGGTGCTGGTACCCCCGGGCTATGGACAAGA
TGTACGGAAGTGGCCGCAGGGGGTTGTTCCCCAGCCCCCTCCTTCAACTCCCGCCACCACCGAAATCACC
ACGACACCTGAGCGACCACGCCGAGTCATCCCGGGCCTTCCTGATGGCCGCTTCCACCTGCCACCCCGCA
TCCACCGGGCCTCTGACCCAGGTCTGCCAGCTGAGGAACCTAAAGAGAAGCCACCCAGGAAGGTAGTGGA
ACCAGAGCTGATGGGAACCCCTGATGGTCCCTGCTACCCTGCACCACCAGTACCTAGACAGGCATCACCC
CAGAACCTAGGGTCTTCTGGCCTGCTGCACCCCCAGATGTCGCCCCTACTGCACTCCCTAGTGGGCCAGC
ACATCCTGTCTGTCAAGCAGTTCACTAAGGATCAGATGTCTCATCTGTTCAATGTGGCGCACACGCTACG
GATGATGGTACAGAAGGAGCGGAGCCTCGACATCCTGAAGGGGAAGGTCATGGCCTCCATGTTCTACGAG
GTGAGCACCCGCACCAGTAGCTCCTTCGCAGCAGCCATGGCCCGGCTCGGGGGCGCTGTTCTCAGCTTCT
CAGAAGCTACATCCTCCGTCCAAAAGGGCGAGTCCCTTGCTGACTCGGTGCAGACCATGAGTTGCTATGC
TGATGTCATTGTGCTCCGACACCCTCAGCCTGGAGCCGTGGAGCTGGCAGCCAAGCACTGTCGCAGGCCA
GTGATCAATGCTGGGGATGGAGTTGGGGAGCACCCCACACAGGCCCTGCTGGACATCTTCACCATTCGAG
AAGAGCTGGGGACTGTCAATGGCATGACGATCACTATGGTCGGTGACCTGAAGCATGGACGCACAGTGCA
CTCCCTGGCCTGCCTGCTCACCCAGTACCGTGTGAGCCTACGCTACGTGGCACCTCCCAGCCTGCGCATG
CCACCCAGTGTACGGGACTTTGTGGCCTCCCGAGGCACCAAGCAGGAGGAGTTTGAGAGCATCGAGGAGG
CGCTGCCCGACACAGACGTGCTCTACATGACTCGGATCCAGAAAGAACGATTTGGCTCTGTCCAGGAATA
TGAAGCTTGCTTTGGTCAGTTCATCCTCACTCCTCACATCATGACCCGGGCCAAGAAGAAGATGGTGGTG
ATGCACCCAATGCCCCGTGTCAATGAGATAAGTGTGGAGGTGGACTCGGACCCCCGGGCAGCCTACTTCC
GCCAAGCTGAGAACGGCATGTACATCCGCATGGCCCTGCTTGCCACCGTGCTTGGCCGTTTCTAGGTCCC
AGCTTCCTTTCTTGTCTCTTCAGGCCCAGCTGCTGGGCAAGGAATCCCGATGCCCCCCCCACGGGGGCAG
CACACTTAGCAGACAATCCTGGAGCATACAGATAGCCCAAGCACATAGATGTACTAAACTGGGACCATGC
TTTAGGCTCCAGACGAGAGTCTCGAGCATGCATCTAGAGGGCCCTATTCTATAGTGTCACCTAAATGCTA
GAGCTCGCTGATCAGCCTCGACTGTGCCTTCTAGTTGCCAGCCATCTGTTGTTTGCCCCTCCCCCGTGCC
T
