>Addgene plasmid #46238 | pcDNA3-FLAG-HA-CAD | addgene partial sequence | sequence record 73593 | BGH-rev 5'-TAGAAGGCACAGTCGAGG-3'
CTATAGAATAGGGCCCTCTAGATGCATGCTCGAGACTCTCGTCTGGAGCCTAAAGCATGGTCCCAGTTTA
GTACATCTATGTGCTTGGGCTATCTGTATGCTCCAGGATTGTCTGCTAAGTGTGCTGCCCCCGTGGGGGG
GGCATCGGGATTCCTTGCCCAGCAGCTGGGCCTGAAGAGACAAGAAAGGAAGCTGGGACCTAGAAACGGC
CAAGCACGGTGGCAAGCAGGGCCATGCGGATGTACATGCCGTTCTCAGCTTGGCGGAAGTAGGCTGCCCG
GGGGTCCGAGTCCACCTCCACACTTATCTCATTGACACGGGGCATTGGGTGCATCACCACCATCTTCTTC
TTGGCCCGGGTCATGATGTGAGGAGTGAGGATGAACTGACCAAAGCAAGCTTCATATTCCTGGACAGAGC
CAAATCGTTCTTTCTGGATCCGAGTCATGTAGAGCACGTCTGTGTCGGGCAGCGCCTCCTCGATGCTCTC
AAACTCCTCCTGCTTGGTGCCTCGGGAGGCCACAAAGTCCCGTACACTGGGTGGCATGCGCAGGCTGGGA
GGTGCCACGTAGCGTAGGCTCACACGGTACTGGGTGAGCAGGCAGGCCAGGGAGTGCACTGTGCGTCCAT
GCTTCAGGTCACCGACCATAGTGATCGTCATGCCATTGACAGTCCCCAGCTCTTCTCGAATGGTGAAGAT
GTCCAGCAGGGCCTGTGTGGGGTGCTCCCCAACTCCATCCCCAGCATTGATCACTGGCCTGCGACAGTGC
TTGGCTGCCAGCTCCACGGCTCCAGGCTGAGGGTGTCGGAGCACAATGACATCAGCATAGCAACTCATGG
TCTGCACCGAGTCAGCAAGGGACTCGCCCTTTTGGACGGA
