>Addgene plasmid #46238 | pcDNA3-FLAG-HA-CAD | addgene partial sequence | sequence record 75145 | Cad-int-F 5'-gaaatcaccacgacacctga-3'
ATGGCCGCTTCCACCTGCCACCCCGCATCCACCGGGCCTCTGACCCAGGTCTGCCAGCTGAGGAACCTAA
AGAGAAGCCACCCAGGAAGGTAGTGGAACCAGAGCTGATGGGAACCCCTGATGGTCCCTGCTACCCTGCA
CCACCAGTACCTAGACAGGCATCACCCCAGAACCTAGGGTCTTCTGGCCTGCTGCACCCCCAGATGTCGC
CCCTACTGCACTCCCTAGTGGGCCAGCACATCCTGTCTGTCAAGCAGTTCACTAAGGATCAGATGTCTCA
TCTGTTCAATGTGGCGCACACGCTACGGATGATGGTACAGAAGGAGCGGAGCCTCGACATCCTGAAGGGG
AAGGTCATGGCCTCCATGTTCTACGAGGTGAGCACCCGCACCAGTAGCTCCTTCGCAGCAGCCATGGCCC
GGCTCGGGGGCGCTGTTCTCAGCTTCTCAGAAGCTACATCCTCCGTCCAAAAGGGCGAGTCCCTTGCTGA
CTCGGTGCAGACCATGAGTTGCTATGCTGATGTCATTGTGCTCCGACACCCTCAGCCTGGAGCCGTGGAG
CTGGCAGCCAAGCACTGTCGCAGGCCAGTGATCAATGCTGGGGATGGAGTTGGGGAGCACCCCACACAGG
CCCTGCTGGACATCTTCACCATTCGAGAAGAGCTGGGGACTGTCAATGGCATGACGATCACTATGGTCGG
TGACCTGAAGCATGGACGCACAGTGCACTCCCTGGCCTGCCTGCTCACCCAGTACCGTGTGAGCCTACGC
TACGTGGCACCTCCCAGCCTGCGCATGCCACCCAGTGTACGGGACTTTGTGGCCTCCCGAGGCACCAAGC
AGGAGGAGTTTGAGAGCATC
