>Addgene plasmid #46238 | pcDNA3-FLAG-HA-CAD | addgene partial sequence | sequence record 75328 | CMV-F (5'-CGCAAATGGGCGGTAGGCGTG-3')
CTATATAAGCAGAGCTCTCTGGCTAACTAGAGAACCCACTGCTTACTGGCTTATCGAAATTAATACGACT
CACTATAGGGAGACCCAAGCTTGGTACCGAGCTCGGATCGATATCGCCGGCCGCCATGGACTACAAGGAC
GACGATGACAAGTACCCTTATGACGTGCCCGATTACGCTAGCGGCCGCTCGTCTGCGTGCTTGCCCTGTC
TCAGCTCCGACCCGATGGCGGCCCTGGTGTTGGAGGACGGGTCGGTGCTGCAGGGCCGGCCCTTTGGGGC
CGCTGTGTCGACTGCTGGGGAAGTGGTGTTTCAGACCGGCATGGTCGGCTACCCAGAGGCCCTCACTGAC
CCTTCCTACAAAGCTCAGATCCTAGTGCTAACGTATCCTCTCATCGGCAACTACGGCATTCCCTCAGATG
AAGAGGACGAGTTCGGCCTGAGCAAGTGGTTTGAATCCTCGGAGATCCACGTGGCGGGACTTGTAGTGGG
AGAATGCTGTCCCACACCCAGCCACTGGAGTGCCAACTGCACCCTGCATGAGTGGCTGCAACAGCGTGGC
ATCCCCGGCCTGCAAGGAGTGGACACTCGGGAGCTGACTAAGAAGTTGCGGGAGCAAGGGTCTCTTTTGG
GGAAGCTGGTCCAGAAAGGGACAGAGCCGTCAGCCCTGCCATTCGTGGACCCCAATGCCAGGCCCCTGGC
ACCAGAGGTCTCTATTAAGACTCCACGGGTATTCAATGCAGGGGGTGCCCCTCGGATCTGTGCTCTGGAT
TGTGGCCTCAAGTATAATCAGATCCGATGTCTCTGCCAGCTTGGGGCTGAAGTTACCGTGGTACCCTGGG
ACCACGAGTTAGACAGTCAGAAATATGACGGTCTCTTCCTAAGTAATGGACCCGGTGACCCTGCCTCTTA
CCCGGGTGTGGTGTCCACACTGAGCCGAGTCTTGTCTGAACCTAACCCCCGACCTGTGTTTGGAATCTGC
CTTGGACACC
